>Addgene plasmid #102677 | pMIG-Flag-RIPK1-wt | addgene full sequence | sequence record 261301 | Addgene NGS Result
CCTTTGGCGAGAGGGGAAAGACCCCTAGGAATGCTCGTCAAGAAGACAGGGCCAGGTTTCCGGGCCCTCA
CATTGCCAAAAGACGGCAATATGGTGGAAAATAACATATAGACAAACGCACACCGGCCTTATTCCAAGCG
GCTTCGGCCAGTAACGTTAGGGGGGGGGGGGCGGAATTCTTAGTTCTGGCTGACGTAAATCAAGCTGCTC
AGAAGGTCGATCCTGGAACACTGGTGGAGCGCCTGGGCCAGCTTCCCCACCGTGGCTCCCTTTATGCCTT
CCCTCATCACCCACTTTTGGAGCATCTGGTAAACCTTTTCTTTCAGTCCATCTCGCTCATAGTCATGGTC
AATTTCATCAATCTGAGACTGTGTGAAGCCCAGTTTACGGGCACAGTTTTTCCAGTGCTTTCCCAGATTT
TCCCTGATCGGGTCCAGGTGTTTATCCGTCAGACTAGTGGTATTATCAAAGATAGCTTGGTACTTAGCAG
CTGGCTCTTCTTTGAAGTTCGTATTTGTGCTGTCTAGTAGTGATGAACTCGTCCCACCAATCTCCATATA
ATTGTAGGCTCCAATCTGAATGCCAGTACTATTGTATATGGTATATTTTATAGATTCATCTGTTGGTGGC
AAGGAGCTGAATGGCATGGTGGGTGTATTTCCTAGATAGTTGGTCTCAGGCACTGGGATATTATGCAGAC
TAGGCATATGACTTGGAATTGGCCTGTACCAAACTCTGGGACCTGCTGTTCCTGGATCCAGTGGTCTTGT
TCCAAAGCCATGTGAGCTATATAATCCATTGTTCTGATACAGTACTTGAGGTTGGCTGGTGAGCCCTGAT
GGCTGGTGCACTGCATTACCATGACTGGCTGCACTGGAATAAGCAGTGCCTTTTCCCTCTGTATTCTGAA
AATTCTCGTAAGGTCTTTGCTGTGCAAAAGGGTCATGGGAGACCCTGCGCCTCCTTTCCTCCTCTCTGTT
GTAAGCCACATTCTGTCTGGGCTGCTGTTTCGTCTGCCTGTCCATGCGGCTGCCATAAAGATGGTAGTTG
GCTTCGTCTTGGAGTTTACTCTGCAGGCTGGGCTCATTCTCTTCTTGTGGGTGCTCCAGGGAAGGAGCAA
ACCAGGACTCCTCCACAGGACCCATCCCAAGTCCCTGGGAACTGTGCAGTGAACCAGGCTGTTCTGTGGC
TGAATTTGACCGGCTTGAAGGTACTGCCACACAATCAAGTTGAAGAGACTGCATTCTCTTCACAACTGCA
TTTTCGTTTGAATACTCTTTCTTTAAACTCTTCACGTCCTCTTCTACACTTTCTTCTAATTGACTTAAAT
AAAAAGGCCTAAATTTTTCTTCAATGCCAGGAAATGTCGGCCGAGCTTCCGGATTCGCTTCCCAGCAGAG
CTTCATGAGACTGATAATTTCTCTTGGGCAGTACTCAGTGATGTCATCCACATCTGGCCTGTTCCCAGAT
TTTATGCACATTATCAACTGCTGCTCACAGATAGCATTTTCATATGGCTCCTTATTTGCAAATATCGCCC
AGAGTACTACAGCAAAGCTGTACACATCCGACTTCTCTGTGGGCTTTGCGTTGACGTCATTCAGGTGCTC
GGGCGCCATGTAGTAGAGGGTGCCGCCATTCTTCTTAGCGGTGCCGTCCACTTCCCTCAGCTCATTGTGC
TCTTCATTATTCAGTTTGCTCCACATCTTAAAGGAGGCAAGGCCGAGGTCTGCGATCTTAATGTGGAAGT
CATTATCAACAAGGATATTTTCAGGCTTCAGGTCCTTGTGTATCACGCCTTTTCCATGTAAGTAGCACAT
TCCTTCAATGATTTCCAAAATTATCCTTCCTTTTACAGAAAGCGGAGTACTCATCTCGGCTTTCAGCACG
TGCATCAGGTTGCCCTTCTCCATGTACTCCATCACCAGGGAGTACTGCCCTTCCTCTATGATGACGCCCA
GGAGCTTCACCACCCGGCTGTGTCTCAGTCTGTTCATCATCTTCGCCTCCTCCAAGAGGGCCTCGTTGTG
CTCAATGCAGTTGGGCCCCTTGTACACTGTTTTCATGATCATGAGTCCCTGGGTTCTGTGGAAACACAGA
GACACCTTCCCGAAGCCTCCGCTGTCCAGTTCTGCACTCTCCAGGAAGTCACTGGATTTCATCTTAATGA
CATTCAAGGACATGTCTGGTTGCATAGATCCTGGGTGACCTTTATCGTCATCGTCTTTGTAGTCTTTATC
GTCATCGTCTTTGTAGTCCATGGTGGAGAGATCTAATTCCGGCGCCTAGAGAAGGAGTGAGGGCTGGATA
AAGGGAGGATCGAGGCGGGGTCGAACGAGGAGGTTCAAGGGGGAGAGACGGGGCGGATGGAGGAAGAGGA
GGCGGAGGCTTAGGGTGTACAAAGGGCTTGACCCAGGGAGGGGGGTCAAAAGCCAAGGCTTCCCAGGTCA
CGATGTAGGGGACCTGGTCTGGGTGTCCATGCGGGCCAGGTGAAAAGACCTTGATCTTAACCTGGGTGAT
GAGGTCTCGGTTAAAGGTGCCGTCTCGCGGCCATCCGACGTTAAAGGTTGGCCATTCTGCAGAGCAGAAG
GTAACCCAACGTCTCTTCTTGACATCTACCGACTGGTTGTGAGCGATCCGCTCGACATCTTTCCAGTGAC
CTAAGGTCAAACTTAAGGGAGTGGTAACAGTCTGGCCCTAATTTTCAGACAAATACAGAAACACAGTCAG
ACAGAGACAACACAGAACGATGCTGCAGCGCTGCAGCAGACAAGACGCGCGGCTTCGGTTCCAAACCGAA
AGCAAAAATTCAGACGGAGGCGGGAACTGTTTTAGGTTCTCGTCTCCTACCAGAACCACATATCCTGACG
GGGTCGGATTCCACATCGACTCCCTTCCTCAGGTCGGGCCACAAAAACGGCCCCCAAAGTCCCTGGGACG
TCTCCCAGGGTTGCGGCCGGGTGTTCAGAACTCGTCAGTTCCACCACGGGTCCGCCAGATACAGAGCTAG
TTAGCTAACTAGTACAGACGCAGGCGCAAACATTAGATGCCGGCACAAACACGCACAAAGACAGAGACAG
ACACGAAACGACCGCTGGCCAGCTTACCTCCCGGCGGGGGGGTCGGTGGTCCCTGGGCAGGGGTCTCCAA
ATCTCGGTGGAACCTCCAAATGAAAGACCCCCGAGGTGGGCAGTCAATCAATCTGAGGAGACCCTCCCAA
GGATCAGCGAGTCCACGATTCGGATGCAAACAGCAAGAGGCTTTATTGGGAATACGGGTACCCGGGCGAC
GCAGTCTATCGGAGGACTGGCGCGCCGAGTGAGGGGTTGTGGGCTCTTTTATTGAGCTCGGGGAGCAGAA
GCGCGCGAACAGAAGCGAGAAGCGAACTGATTGGTTAGTTCAAATAAGGCACAGGGTCATTTCAGGTCCT
TGGGGCACCCTGGAAACATCTGATGGTTCTCTAGAAACTGCTGAGGGCGGGACCGCATCTGGGGACCATC
TGTTCTTGGCCCTGAGCCGGGGCAGGAACTGCTTACCACAGATATCCTGTTTGGCCCATATTCTGCTGTC
TCTCTGTTCCTAACCTTGATCTGAACTTCTCTATTCTCAGTTATGTATTTTCCATGCCTTGCAAAATGGC
GTTACTTAAGCTAGCTTGCCAAACCTACAGGTGGGGTCTTTCATTCCCCCCTTTTTCTGGAGACTAAATA
AAATCTTTTATTTTATCTATGGCTCGTACTCTATAGGCTTCAGCTGGTGATATTGTTGAGTCAAAACTAG
AGCCTGGACCACTGATATCCTGTCTTTAACAAATTGGACTAATCGCCTCTACGCCGGACGCATCGTGGCC
GGCATCACCGGCGCCACAGGTGCGGTTGCTGGCGCCTATATCGCCGACATCACCGATGGGGAAGATCGGG
CTCGCCACTTCGGGCTCATGAGCGCTTGTTTCGGCGTGGGTATGGTGGCAGGCCCCGTGGCCGGGGGACT
GTTGGGCGCCATCTCCTTGCATGCACCATTCCTTGCGCCGTCGTTTTACAACGTCGTGACTGGGAAAACC
CTGGCGTTACCCAACTTAATCGCCTTGCAGCACATCCCCCTTTCGCCAGCTGGCGTAATAGCGAAGAGGC
CCGCACCGATCGCCCTTCCCAACAGTTGCGCAGCCTGAATGGCGAATGGCGCCTGATGCGGTATTTTCTC
CTTACGCATCTGTGCGGTATTTCACACCGCATATGGTGCACTCTCAGTACAATCTGCTCTGATGCCGCAT
AGTTAAGCCAGCCCCGACACCCGCCAACACCCGCTGACGCGCCCTGACGGGCTTGTCTGCTCCCGGCATC
CGCTTACAGACAAGCTGTGACCGTCTCCGGGAGCTGCATGTGTCAGAGGTTTTCACCGTCATCACCGAAA
CGCGCGAGACGAAAGGGCCTCGTGATACGCCTATTTTTATAGGTTAATGTCATGATAATAATGGTTTCTT
AGACGTCAGGTGGCACTTTTCGGGGAAATGTGCGCGGAACCCCTATTTGTTTATTTTTCTAAATACATTC
AAATATGTATCCGCTCATGAGACAATAACCCTGATAAATGCTTCAATAATATTGAAAAAGGAAGAGTATG
AGTATTCAACATTTCCGTGTCGCCCTTATTCCCTTTTTTGCGGCATTTTGCCTTCCTGTTTTTGCTCACC
CAGAAACGCTGGTGAAAGTAAAAGATGCTGAAGATCAGTTGGGTGCACGAGTGGGTTACATCGAACTGGA
TCTCAACAGCGGTAAGATCCTTGAGAGTTTTCGCCCCGAAGAACGTTTTCCAATGATGAGCACTTTTAAA
GTTCTGCTATGTGGCGCGGTATTATCCCGTATTGACGCCGGGCAAGAGCAACTCGGTCGCCGCATACACT
ATTCTCAGAATGACTTGGTTGAGTACTCACCAGTCACAGAAAAGCATCTTACGGATGGCATGACAGTAAG
AGAATTATGCAGTGCTGCCATAACCATGAGTGATAACACTGCGGCCAACTTACTTCTGACAACGATCGGA
GGACCGAAGGAGCTAACCGCTTTTTTGCACAACATGGGGGATCATGTAACTCGCCTTGATCGTTGGGAAC
CGGAGCTGAATGAAGCCATACCAAACGACGAGCGTGACACCACGATGCCTGTAGCAATGGCAACAACGTT
GCGCAAACTATTAACTGGCGAACTACTTACTCTAGCTTCCCGGCAACAATTAATAGACTGGATGGAGGCG
GATAAAGTTGCAGGACCACTTCTGCGCTCGGCCCTTCCGGCTGGCTGGTTTATTGCTGATAAATCTGGAG
CCGGTGAGCGTGGGTCTCGCGGTATCATTGCAGCACTGGGGCCAGATGGTAAGCCCTCCCGTATCGTAGT
TATCTACACGACGGGGAGTCAGGCAACTATGGATGAACGAAATAGACAGATCGCTGAGATAGGTGCCTCA
CTGATTAAGCATTGGTAACTGTCAGACCAAGTTTACTCATATATACTTTAGATTGATTTAAAACTTCATT
TTTAATTTAAAAGGATCTAGGTGAAGATCCTTTTTGATAATCTCATGACCAAAATCCCTTAACGTGAGTT
TTCGTTCCACTGAGCGTCAGACCCCGTAGAAAAGATCAAAGGATCTTCTTGAGATCCTTTTTTTCTGCGC
GTAATCTGCTGCTTGCAAACAAAAAAACCACCGCTACCAGCGGTGGTTTGTTTGCCGGATCAAGAGCTAC
CAACTCTTTTTCCGAAGGTAACTGGCTTCAGCAGAGCGCAGATACCAAATACTGTTCTTCTAGTGTAGCC
GTAGTTAGGCCACCACTTCAAGAACTCTGTAGCACCGCCTACATACCTCGCTCTGCTAATCCTGTTACCA
GTGGCTGCTGCCAGTGGCGATAAGTCGTGTCTTACCGGGTTGGACTCAAGACGATAGTTACCGGATAAGG
CGCAGCGGTCGGGCTGAACGGGGGGTTCGTGCACACAGCCCAGCTTGGAGCGAACGACCTACACCGAACT
GAGATACCTACAGCGTGAGCTATGAGAAAGCGCCACGCTTCCCGAAGGGAGAAAGGCGGACAGGTATCCG
GTAAGCGGCAGGGTCGGAACAGGAGAGCGCACGAGGGAGCTTCCAGGGGGAAACGCCTGGTATCTTTATA
GTCCTGTCGGGTTTCGCCACCTCTGACTTGAGCGTCGATTTTTGTGATGCTCGTCAGGGGGGCGGAGCCT
ATGGAAAAACGCCAGCAACGCGGCCTTTTTACGGTTCCTGGCCTTTTGCTGGCCTTTTGCTCACATGTTC
TTTCCTGCGTTATCCCCTGATTCTGTGGATAACCGTATTACCGCCTTTGAGTGAGCTGATACCGCTCGCC
GCAGCCGAACGACCGAGCGCAGCGAGTCAGTGAGCGAGGAAGCGGAAGAGCGCCCAATACGCAAACCGCC
TCTCCCCGCGCGTTGGCCGATTCATTAATGCAGCTGGCACGACAGGTTTCCCGACTGGAAAGCGGGCAGT
GAGCGCAACGCAATTAATGTGAGTTAGCTCACTCATTAGGCACCCCAGGCTTTACACTTTATGCTTCCGG
CTCGTATGTTGTGTGGAATTGTGAGCGGATAACAATTTCACAATTCTCCCCAGCTCTTTCTGCGCTGTCC
ATAATGAACTATTTCAGGAGTATTGGAGTATGTGGATTCAAAACAGTGGCTAATTGAGTCAGGATTACTT
AATATTCGACTCCTACCCTCAGAATGTTGTTCTCCAACTTCAAGAAACTGTTACCCATGAAAGACCCCCG
CTGACGGGTAGTCAATCACTCAGAGGAGACCCTCCCAAGGAACAGCGAGACCACAAGTCGGATGCAACTG
CAAGAGGGTTTATTGGATACACGGGTACCCGGGCGACGCAGTCTATCGGAGGACTGGCGCGCCGAGTGAG
GGGTTGTGGGCTCTTTTATTGAGCTCGGGGAGCAGAAGCGCGCGAACAGAAGCGAGAAGCGAACTGATTG
GTTAGTTCAAATAAGGCACAGGGTCATTTCAGGTCCTTGGGGCACCCTGGAAACATCTGATGGTTCTCTA
GAAACTGCTGAGGGCGGGACCGCATCTGGGGACCATCTGTTCTTGGCCCTGAGCCGGGGCAGGAACTGCT
TACCACAGATATCCTGTTTGGCCCATATTCTGCTGTCTCTCTGTTCCTAACCTTGATCTGAACTTCTCTA
TTCTCAGTTATGTATTTTCCATGCCTTGCAAAATGGCGTTACTTAAGCTAGCTTGCCAAACCTACAGGTG
GGGTCTTTCATTCCCCCCTTTTTCTGGAGACTAAATAAAATCTTTTATTTTATCGATGCGGGGAGGCGGC
CCAAAGGGAGATCCGACTCGTCTGAGGGCGAAGGCGAAGACGCGGAAGAGGCCGCAGAGCCGGCAGCAGG
CCGCGGGAAGGAAGGTCCGCTGGATTGAGGGCCGAAGGGACGTAGCAGAAGGACGTCCCGCGCAGAATCC
AGGTGGCAACACAGGCGAGCAGCCAAGGAAAGGACGATGATTTCCCCGACAACACCACGGAATTGTCAGT
GCCCAACAGCCGAGCCCCTGTCCAGCAGCGGGCAAGGCAGGCGGCGATGAGTTCCGCCGTGGCAATAGGG
AGGGGGAAAGCGAAAGTCCCGGAAAGGAGCTGACAGGTGGTGGCAATGCCCCAACCAGTGGGGGTTGCGT
CAGCAAACACAGTGCACACCACGCCACGTTGCCTGACAACGGGCCACAACTCCTCATAAAGAGACAGCAA
CCAGGATTTATACAAGGAGGAGAAAATGAAAGCCATACGGGAAGCAATAGCATGATACAAAGGCATTAAA
GCAGCGTATCCACATAGCGTAAAAGGAGCAACATAGTTAAGAATACCAGTCAATCTTTCACAAATTTTGT
AATCCAGAGGTTGATTATCGATAAGCTTGGCTGCAGGTCGACTCTAGAAAGTGTCTCATGCCGGAGGCCA
TTAAAGACAGGCCTTACTGGCTGAATAGAAGCGGTGATAATTCTTAATTAATTCATTACTTGTACAGCTC
GTCCATGCCGAGAGTGATCCCGGCGGCGGTCACGAACTCCAGCAGGACCATGTGATCGCGCTTCTCGTTG
GGGTCTTTGCTCAGGGCGGACTGGGTGCTCAGGTAGTGGTTGTCGGGCAGCAGCACGGGGCCGTCGCCGA
TGGGGGTGTTCTGCTGGTAGTGGTCGGCGAGCTGCACGCTGCCGTCCTCGATGTTGTGGCGGATCTTGAA
GTTCGCCTTGATGCCGTTCTTCTGCTTGTCGGCCATGATATAGACGTTGTGGCTGTTGTAGTTGTACTCC
AGCTTGTGCCCCAGGATGTTGCCGTCCTCCTTGAAGTCGATGCCCTTCAGCTCGATGCGGTTCACCAGGG
TGTCGCCCTCGAACTTCACCTCGGCGCGGGTCTTGTAGTTGCCGTCGTCCTTGAAGAAGATGGTGCGCTC
CTGGACGTAGCCTTCGGGCATGGCGGACTTGAAGAAGTCGTGCTGCTTCATGTGGTCGGGGTAGCGGCTG
AAGCACTGCACGCCGTAGGTCAGGGTGGTCACGAGGGTGGGCCAGGGCACGGGCAGCTTGCCGGTGGTGC
AGATGAACTTCAGGGTCAGCTTGCCGTAGGTGGCATCGCCCTCGCCCTCGCCAGACACGCTGAACTTGTG
GCCGTTTACGTCGCCGTCCAGCTCGACCAGGATGGGCACCACCCCGGTGAACAGCTCCTCGCCCTTGCTC
ACCATGGTTGTGGCCATATTATCATCGTGTTTTTCAAAGGAAAACCACGTCCCCGTGGTTCGGGGGGCCT
AGACGTTTTTTTAACCTCGACTAAACACATGTAAAGCATGTGCACCGAGGCCCCAGATCAGATCCCATAC
AATGGGGTACCTTCTGGGCATCCTTCAGCCCCTTGTTGAATACGCTTGAGGAGAGCCATTTGACTCTTTC
CACAACTATCCAACTCACAACGTGGCACTGGGGTTGTGCCGCCTTTGCAGGTGTATCTTATACACGTGGC
TTTTGGCCGCAGAGGCACCTGTCGCCAGGTGGGGGGTTCCGCTGCCTGCAAAGGGTCGCTACAGACGTTG
TTTGTCTTCAAGAAGCTTCCAGAGGAACTGCTTCCTTCACGACATTCAACAGACCTTGCATT
Features (pLannotate 1.2.2; 21 found; start..end, strand, type, name):
    183..2195    -  CDS            RIPK1: RIPK1_HUMAN - Also known as RIP From Homo sapiens (Human).
   2281..2697    -  CDS            gag (truncated): truncated Moloney murine leukemia virus (MMLV) gag gene lacking the start codon
   2764..3105    -  misc_feature   MESV Ψ: packaging signal of murine embryonic stem cell virus
   3169..3685    -  LTR            5' LTR: 5' long terminal repeat from murine embryonic stem cell virus
   3727..3825    -  CDS            env (fragment): murine leukemia virus gPr80 envelope polyprotein precursor; env; proteolytically cleaved into gp70SU and p15TM subunits
   3826..4027    +  CDS            TcR (fragment): tetracycline efflux protein; tet; confers resistance to tetracycline
   4027..4176    +  CDS            lacZα (fragment): LacZα fragment of β-galactosidase; lacZ fragment
   4182..4281    -  misc_feature   bom (fragment): basis of mobility region from pBR322
   4383..4418    -  CDS            rop (fragment): Rop protein, which maintains plasmids at low copy number; rop
   4513..4617    +  promoter       AmpR promoter: bla
   4618..5478    +  CDS            AmpR: β-lactamase; bla; confers resistance to ampicillin, carbenicillin, and related antibiotics
   5649..6237    +  rep_origin     ori: high-copy-number ColE1/pMB1/pBR322/pUC origin of replication
   6420..6512    +  CDS            lacI (fragment): lac repressor; lacI; The lac repressor binds to the lac operator to inhibit transcription in E. coli. This inhibition can be relieved by adding lactose or isopropyl-β-D-thiogalactopyranoside (IPTG).
   6525..6546    +  protein_bind   CAP binding site: CAP binding activates transcription in the presence of cAMP. E. coli catabolite activator protein
   6561..6591    +  promoter       lac promoter: promoter for the E. coli lac operon
   6599..6615    +  protein_bind   lac operator: The lac repressor binds to the lac operator to inhibit transcription in E. coli. This inhibition can be relieved by adding lactose or isopropyl-β-D-thiogalactopyranoside (IPTG). lac repressor encoded by lacI
   6777..7291    -  LTR            3' LTR: 3' long terminal repeat from murine embryonic stem cell virus
   7338..7926    -  misc_feature   WPRE: woodchuck hepatitis virus posttranscriptional regulatory element
   7941..7958    -  misc_feature   MCS (fragment): pUC18/19 multiple cloning site
   8036..8755    -  CDS            EGFP: the original enhanced GFP (Yang et al., 1996) mammalian codon-optimized
   8769..69      -  misc_feature   IRES (across the origin): internal ribosome entry site (IRES) of the encephalomyocarditis virus (EMCV)
