[The description below was written by a language model from this plasmid's Addgene catalogue record and pLannotate feature annotations shown in this document.]
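Description:
pMIG-Flag-RIPK1-wt is a gammaretroviral expression plasmid built on the pMIG (MSCV-IRES-GFP type) backbone and carrying wild-type human RIPK1, the receptor-interacting serine/threonine kinase 1, with an N-terminal FLAG tag. The catalogue gives a total size of about 9.2 kb, with an insert of roughly 2 kb, and the sequenced record is slightly shorter at 9,162 nt. In bacteria it is maintained through a high-copy ColE1/pUC-type origin and selected with ampicillin via the β-lactamase gene. Short remnants of other cloning-vector elements (tetracycline resistance, lacZα, rop, bom, lacI and lac promoter/operator fragments) are annotated in the backbone and appear to be non-functional leftovers.

The proviral cassette is flanked by murine embryonic stem cell virus 5' and 3' LTRs. Downstream of the 5' LTR lie the Ψ packaging signal and a truncated MMLV gag segment lacking its start codon, which together allow the transcript to be packaged into virions when viral proteins are supplied in trans by a packaging cell line. The record lists the promoter as unknown and no internal promoter is annotated, so expression is presumably driven by the 5' LTR, as is usual for this vector family. The RIPK1 coding sequence is followed by an EMCV IRES and EGFP, so both proteins are translated from a single bicistronic transcript and GFP fluorescence marks transduced cells. A WPRE ahead of the 3' LTR is expected to enhance transcript expression. The FLAG tag is not separately annotated in the feature table. The depositor notes a K87Q polymorphism in RIPK1 that does not affect protein activity. The plasmid is intended for stable retroviral expression of wild-type RIPK1 in mammalian cells, and the associated study concerned RIP1 cleavage, TRAIL-induced NF-κB activation and lymphoma survival.
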