Addgene plasmid #102677: pMIG-Flag-RIPK1-wt
Purpose: retroviral expression plasmid for RIPK1-wt
Depositing lab: Hasam Habelhah. Depositing organization: University of Iowa. Publication: RIP1 Cleavage in the Kinase Domain Regulates TRAIL-Induced NF-kappaB Activation and Lymphoma Survival. Zhang L, Blackwell K, Workman LM, Chen S, Pope MR, Janz S, Habelhah H. Mol Cell Biol. 2015 Oct;35(19):3324-38. doi: 10.1128/MCB.00692-15. Epub 2015 Jul 20. PubMed 26195820.
Backbone
  Vector backbone: pMIG
  Backbone size w/o insert (bp): 7166
  Total vector size (bp): 9211
  Vector type: Mammalian Expression, Retroviral
Growth in bacteria
  Bacterial resistance: Ampicillin, 100 μg/mL
  Growth temperature: 37°C
  Growth strain: NEB Stable
  Copy number: Unknown
Gene/Insert
  Gene/Insert name: RIPK1
  Species: H. sapiens (human)
  Insert size (bp): 2045
  GenBank ID: NM_003804
  Entrez Gene: RIPK1 (a.k.a. AIEFL, IMD57, RIP, RIP-1, RIP1)
  Promoter: unknown
  Tag / fusion protein: FLAG (N terminal on insert); IRES-GFP (C terminal on backbone)
  Cloning method: Restriction Enzyme; 5′ cloning site Bgl II (unknown if destroyed); 3′ cloning site MfeI/EcoRI (unknown if destroyed)
  Sequencing primers: 5′ pLXSN 5'
Terms and licenses: Academic/Nonprofit Terms; Industry Terms: Not Available to Industry
Depositor comments: The RIPK1 insert has a K87Q polymorphism which has no effect on protein activity.
How to cite: pMIG-Flag-RIPK1-wt was a gift from Hasam Habelhah (Addgene plasmid # 102677 ; http://n2t.net/addgene:102677 ; RRID:Addgene_102677)
