>Addgene plasmid #102677 | pMIG-Flag-RIPK1-wt | depositor partial sequence | sequence record 194075 | pMIG-Flag-RIPK1-wt sequence 1026 bps
ACATTAAGATCGCAGACCTCGGCCTTGCCTCCTTTAAGATGTGGAGCAAACTGAATAATGAAGAGCACAA
TGAGCTGAGGGAAGTGGACGGCACCGCTAAGAAGAATGGCGGCACCCTCTACTACATGGCGCCCGAGCAC
CTGAATGACGTCAACGCAAAGCCCACAGAGAAGTCGGATGTGTACAGCTTTGCTGTAGTACTCTGGGCGA
TATTTGCAAATAAGGAGCCATATGAAAATGCTATCTGTGAGCAGCAGTTGATAATGTGCATAAAATCTGG
GAACAGGCCAGATGTGGATGACATCACTGAGTACTGCCCAAGAGAAATTATCAGTCTCATGAAGCTCTGC
TGGGAAGCGAATCCGGAAGCTCGGCCGACATTTCCTGGCATTGAAGAAAAATTTAGGCCTTTTTATTTAA
GTCAATTAGAAGAAAGTGTAGAAGAGGACGTGAAGAGTTTAAAGAAAGAGTATTCAAACGAAAATGCAGT
TGTGAAGAGAATGCAGTCTCTTCAACTTGATTGTGTGGCAGTACCTTCAAGCCGGTCAAATTCAGCCACA
GAACAGCCTGGTTCACTGCACAGTTCCCAGGGACTTGGGATGGGTCCTGTGGAGGAGTCCTGGTTTGCTC
CTTCCCTGGAGCACCCACAAGAAGAGAATGAGCCCAGCCTGCAGAGTAAACTCCAAGACGAAGCCAACTA
CCATCTTTATGGCAGCCGCATGGACAGGCAGACGAAACAGCAGCCCAGACAGAATGTGGCTTACAACAGA
GAGGAGGAAAGGAGGCGCAGGGTCTCCCATGACCCTTTTGCACAGCAAAGACCTTACGAGAATTTTCAGA
ATACAGAGGGAAAAGGCACTGCTTATTCCAGTGCAGCCAGTCATGGTAATGCAGTGCACCAGCCATCAGG
CTCACCAGCCAACCTCAAGTACTGTATCAGAACAATGATTATATAGCTCACATGGCTTTGGAACAGACCA
CTGGATCCAGGAACAGCAGGTCCCAAAGTTGGTACAGGCCAATTCC
